>Addgene plasmid #80934 | pSMVP-Cas9N | depositor full sequence | sequence record 155832 | Full sequence
AATATTATTGAAGCATTTATCAGGGTTCGTCTCGCTGTGGAATGTGTGTCAGTTAGGGTGTGGAAAGTCC
CCAGGCTCCCCAGCAGGCAGAAGTATGCAAAGCATGCATCTCAATTAGTCAGCAACCAGTCCCGGTCTCC
TCCCATGCATGTCAATATTGGCCATTAGCCATATTATTCATTGGTTATATAGCATAAATCAATATTGGCT
ATTGGCCATTGCATACGTTGTATCTATATCATAATATGTACATTTATATTGGCTCATGTCCAATATGACC
GCCATGTTGGCATTGATTATTGACTAGTTATTAATAGTAATCAATTACGGGGTCATTAGTTCATAGCCCA
TATATGGAGTTCCGCGTTACATAACTTACGGTAAATGGCCCGCCTGGCTGACCGCCCAACGACCCCCGCC
CATTGACGTCAATAATGACGTATGTTCCCATAGTAACGCCAATAGGGACTTTCCATTGACGTCAATGGGT
GGAGTATTTACGGTAAACTGCCCACTTGGCAGTACATCAAGTGTATCATATGCCAAGTCCGCCCCCTATT
GACGTCAATGACGGTAAATGGCCCGCCTGGCATTATGCCCAGTACATGACCTTACGGGACTTTCCTACTT
GGCAGTACATCTACGTATTAGTCATCGCTATTACCATGGTGATGCGGTTTTGGCAGTACACCAATGGGCG
TGGATAGCGGTTTGACTCACGGGGATTTCCAAGTCTCCACCCCATTGACGTCAATGGGAGTTTGTTTTGG
CACCAAAATCAACGGGACTTTCCAAAATGTCGTAATAACCCCGCCCCGTTGACGCAAATGGGCGGTAGGC
GTGTACGGTGGGAGGTCTATATAAGCAGAGGTCGTTTAGTGAACCGTCAGATCACTAGTAGCTTTATTGC
GGTAGTTTATCACAGTTAAATTGCTAACGCAGTCAGTGCTCGACTGATCACAGGTAAGTATCAAGGTTAC
AAGACAGGTTTAAGGAGGCCAATAGAAACTGGGCTTGTCGAGACAGAGAAGATTCTTGCGTTTCTGATAG
GCACCTATTGGTCTTACTGACATCCACTTTGCCTTTCTCTCCACAGGGGTACCGAAGCCGCTAGCGCTAC
CGGTCGCCACCATGGCCCCAAAGAAGAAGCGGAAGGTCGGTATCCACGGAGTCCCAGCAGCCGACAAGAA
GTACTCCATTGGGCTCGATATCGGCACAAACAGCGTCGGCTGGGCCGTCATTACGGACGAGTACAAGGTG
CCGAGCAAAAAATTCAAAGTTCTGGGCAATACCGATCGCCACAGCATAAAGAAGAACCTCATTGGCGCCC
TCCTGTTCGACTCCGGGGAAACGGCCGAAGCCACGCGGCTCAAAAGAACAGCACGGCGCAGATATACCCG
CAGAAAGAATCGGATCTGCTACCTGCAGGAGATCTTTAGTAATGAGATGGCTAAGGTGGATGACTCTTTC
TTCCATAGGCTGGAGGAGTCCTTTTTGGTGGAGGAGGATAAAAAGCACGAGCGCCACCCAATCTTTGGCA
ATATCGTGGACGAGGTGGCGTACCATGAAAAGTACCCAACCATATATCATCTGAGGAAGAAGCTTGTAGA
CAGTACTGATAAGGCTGACTTGCGGTTGATCTATCTCGCGCTGGCGCATATGATCAAATTTCGGGGACAC
TTCCTCATCGAGGGGGACCTGAACCCAGACAACAGCGATGTCGACAAACTCTTTATCCAACTGGTTCAGA
CTTACAATCAGCTTTTCGAAGAGAACCCGATCAACGCATCCGGAGTTGACGCCAAAGCAATCCTGAGCGC
TAGGCTGTCCAAATCCCGGCGGCTCGAAAACCTCATCGCACAGCTCCCTGGGGAGAAGAAGAACGGCCTG
TTTGGTAATCTTATCGCCCTGTCACTCGGGCTGACCCCCAACTTTAAATCTAACTTCGACCTGGCCGAAG
ATGCCAAGCTTCAACTGAGCAAAGACACCTACGATGATGATCTCGACAATCTGCTGGCCCAGATCGGCGA
CCAGTACGCAGACCTTTTTTTGGCGGCAAAGAACCTGTCAGACGCCATTCTGCTGAGTGATATTCTGCGA
GTGAACACGGAGATCACCAAAGCTCCGCTGAGCGCTAGTATGATCAAGCGCTATGATGAGCACCACCAAG
ACTTGACTTTGCTGAAGGCCCTTGTCAGACAGCAACTGCCTGAGAAGTACAAGGAAATTTTCTTCGATCA
GTCTAAAAATGGCTACGCCGGATACATTGACGGCGGAGCAAGCCAGGAGGAATTTTACAAATTTATTAAG
CCCATCTTGGAAAAAATGGACGGCACCGAGGAGCTGCTGGTAAAGCTTAACAGAGAAGATCTGTTGCGCA
AACAGCGCACTTTCGACAATGGAAGCATCCCCCACCAGATTCACCTGGGCGAACTGCACGCTATCCTCAG
GCGGCAAGAGGATTTCTACCCCTTTTTGAAAGATAACAGGGAAAAGATTGAGAAAATCCTCACATTTCGG
ATACCCTACTATGTAGGCCCCCTCGCCCGGGGAAATTCCAGATTCGCGTGGATGACTCGCAAATCAGAAG
AGACCATCACTCCCTGGAACTTCGAGGAAGTCGTGGATAAGGGGGCCTCTGCCCAGTCCTTCATCGAAAG
GATGACTAACTTTGATAAAAATCTGCCTAACGAAAAGGTGCTTCCTAAACACTCTCTGCTGTACGAGTAC
TTCACAGTTTATAACGAGCTCACCAAGGTCAAATACGTCACAGAAGGGATGAGAAAGCCAGCATTCCTGT
CTGGAGAGCAGAAGAAAGCTATCGTGGACCTCCTCTTCAAGACGAACCGGAAAGTTACCGTGAAACAGCT
CAAAGAAGACTATTTCAAAAAGATTGAATGTTTCGACTCTGTTGAAATCAGCGGAGTGGAGGATCGCTTC
AACGCATCCCTGGGAACGTATCACGATCTCCTGAAAATCATTAAAGACAAGGACTTCCTGGACAATGAGG
AGAACGAGGACATTCTTGAGGACATTGTCCTCACCCTTACGTTGTTTGAAGATAGGGAGATGATTGAAGA
ACGCTTGAAAACTTACGCTCATCTCTTCGACGACAAAGTCATGAAACAGCTCAAGAGGCGCCGATATACA
GGATGGGGGCGGCTGTCAAGAAAACTGATCAATGGGATCCGAGACAAGCAGAGTGGAAAGACAATCCTGG
ATTTTCTTAAGTCCGATGGATTTGCCAACCGGAACTTCATGCAGTTGATCCATGATGACTCTCTCACCTT
TAAGGAGGACATCCAGAAAGCACAAGTTTGTCTGGCTGGCGATACTCTCATTACCCTGGCCGATGGACGA
CGAGTGCCTATTAGAGAACTGGTGTCACAGCAGAATTTTTCCGTGTGGGCTCTGAATCCTCAGACTTACC
GCCTGGAGAGGGCTAGAGTGAGTAGAGCTTTCTGTACCGGCATCAAACCTGTGTACCGCCTCACCACTAG
ACTGGGGAGATCCATTAGGGCCACTGCCAACCACCGATTTCTCACACCTCAGGGCTGGAAACGAGTCGAT
GAACTCCAGCCTGGAGATTACCTGGCTCTGCCTAGGAGAATCCCTACTGCCTCCTGATCTCGAGCTCGAT
GAGTTTGGACAAACCACAACTAGAATGCAGTGAAAAAAATGCTTTATTTGTGAAATTTGTGATGCTATTG
CTTTATTTGTAACCATTATAAGCTGCAATAAACAAGTTAACAACAACAATTGCATTCATTTTATGTTTCA
GGTTCAGGGGGAGGTGTGGGAGGTTTTTTAAAGCAAGTAAAACCTCTACAAATGTGGTACTTAAGAGGGG
GAGACCAAAGGGCGAGACGTTAAGGCCTCACGTGACATGTGAGCAAAAGGCCAGCAAAAGGCCAGGAACC
GTAAAAAGGCCGCGTTGCTGGCGTTTTTCCATAGGCTCCGCCCCCCTGACGAGCATCACAAAAATCGACG
CTCAAGTCAGAGGTGGCGAAACCCGACAGGACTATAAAGATACCAGGCGTTTCCCCCTGGAAGCTCCCTC
GTGCGCTCTCCTGTTCCGACCCTGCCGCTTACGGGATACCTGTCCGCCTTTCTCCCTTCGGGAAGCGTGG
CGCTTTCTCATAGCTCACGCTGTAGGTATCTCAGTTCGGTGTAGGTCGTTCGCTCCAAGCTGGGCTGTGT
GCACGAACCCCCCGTTCAGCCCGACCGCTGCGCCTTATCCGGTAACTATCGTCTTGAGTCCAACCCGGTA
AGACACGACTTATCGCCACTGGCAGCAGCCACTGGTAACAGGATTAGCAGAGCGAGGTATGTAGGCGGTG
CTACAGAGTTCTTGAAGTGGTGGCCTAACTACGGCTACACTAGAAGAACAGTATTTGGTATCTGCGCTCT
GCTGAAGCCAGTTACCTTCGGAAAAAGAGTTGGTAGCTCTTGATCCGGCAAACAAACCACCGCTGGTAGC
GGTGGTTTTTTTGTTTGCAAGCAGCAGATTACGCGCAGAAAAAAAGGATCTCAAGAAGATCCTTTGATCT
TTTCTACGGGGTCTGACGCTCAGTGGAACGAAAACTCACGTTAAGGGATTTTGGTCATGCCGTCTCAGAA
GAACTCGTCAAGAAGGCGATAGAAGGCGATGCGCTGCGAATCGGGAGCGGCGATACCGTAAAGCACGAGG
AAGCGGTCAGCCCATTCGCCGCCAAGCTCTTCAGCAATATCACGGGTAGCCAACGCTATGTCCTGATAGC
GGTCCGCCACACCCAGCCGGCCACAGTCGATGAATCCAGAAAAGCGGCCATTTTCCACCATGATATTCGG
CAAGCAGGCATCGCCATGGGTCACGACGAGATCCTCGCCGTCGGGCATGCTCGCCTTGAGCCTGGCGAAC
AGTTCGGCTGGCGCGAGCCCCTGATGCTCTTCGTCCAGATCATCCTGATCGACAAGACCGGCTTCCATCC
GAGTACGTGCTCGCTCGATGCGATGTTTCGCTTGGTGGTCGAATGGGCAGGTAGCCGGATCAAGCGTATG
CAGCCGCCGCATTGCATCAGCCATGATGGATACTTTCTCGGCAGGAGCAAGGTGAGATGACAGGAGATCC
TGCCCCGGCACTTCGCCCAATAGCAGCCAGTCCCTTCCCGCTTCAGTGACAACGTCGAGCACAGCTGCGC
AAGGAACGCCCGTCGTGGCCAGCCACGATAGCCGCGCTGCCTCGTCTTGCAGTTCATTCAGGGCACCGGA
CAGGTCGGTCTTGACAAAAAGAACCGGGCGCCCCTGCGCTGACAGCCGGAACACGGCGGCATCAGAGCAG
CCGATTGTCTGTTGTGCCCAGTCATAGCCGAATAGCCTCTCCACCCAAGCGGCCGGAGAACCTGCGTGCA
ATCCATCTTGTTCAATCAT
Features (pLannotate 1.2.2; 11 found; start..end, strand, type, name):
      1..27      -  promoter       AmpR promoter (fragment): bla
     34..129     +  promoter       SV40 promoter (fragment): SV40 enhancer and early promoter
    291..668     +  enhancer       CMV enhancer: human cytomegalovirus immediate early enhancer
    670..869     +  promoter       CMV promoter: human cytomegalovirus (CMV) immediate early promoter
    964..1096    +  intron         chimeric intron: chimera between introns from human β-globin and immunoglobulin heavy chain genes
   1183..3319    +  CDS            Cas9 (fragment): Cas9 (Csn1) endonuclease from the Streptococcus pyogenes Type II CRISPR/Cas system generates RNA-guided double strand breaks in DNA
   3319..3624    +  CDS            dnaB (fragment): DNAB_SYNY3 - Experimental evidence at protein level: Swiss-Prot protein existence level 1. Participates in initiation and elongation during chromosome replication; it exhibits DNA-dependent ATPase activity. From Synechocystis sp. (strain PCC 6803 / Kazusa).
   3667..3748    -  polyA_signal   SV40 poly(A) signal: SV40 polyadenylation signal
   3771..3839    -  CDS            large T antigen (fragment): large T antigen from SV40 (simian virus 40)
   3946..4534    -  rep_origin     ori: high-copy-number ColE1/pMB1/pBR322/pUC origin of replication
   4615..5409    -  CDS            NeoR/KanR: aminoglycoside phosphotransferase from Tn5; aph(3')-II (or nptII); confers resistance to neomycin, kanamycin, and G418 (Geneticin®)
