[The description below was written by a language model from this plasmid's Addgene catalogue record and pLannotate feature annotations shown in this document.]
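Description:
pSMVP-Cas9N is a 5.4 kb mammalian expression plasmid built on the Lonza pMAX backbone that produces the N-terminal half of a split Streptococcus pyogenes Cas9. It replicates in E. coli from a high-copy ColE1/pUC-type origin and is selected with kanamycin through a Tn5 aminoglycoside phosphotransferase (NeoR/KanR) gene. Fragments of the bla and SV40 early promoters lie upstream of this marker across the plasmid junction and presumably drive it, although the record does not say whether the marker is intended for G418 selection in mammalian cells.

The expression cassette consists of the human CMV immediate-early enhancer and promoter followed by a chimeric β-globin/immunoglobulin heavy chain intron, which generally improves transcript processing and expression. Downstream is a roughly 2.1 kb partial Cas9 coding sequence fused directly to a roughly 300 bp segment that the automated annotation matches to DnaB helicase from Synechocystis sp. PCC 6803. A DnaB-like segment at this position is consistent with a split-intein half, which in split-Cas9 designs lets the N-terminal fragment be joined by protein trans-splicing to a separately expressed C-terminal fragment. However, the record does not explicitly name an intein or identify the partner construct. The cassette ends with an SV40 polyadenylation signal, and the adjacent short large T antigen fragment is simply part of that SV40-derived region.

The stated purpose is expression of Cas9N in mammalian cells, in the context of work on an AAV-CRISPR-Cas9 system in which splitting Cas9 helps fit the nuclease within viral packaging limits. This plasmid itself carries no annotated AAV ITRs or guide RNA cassette, so it appears suited to direct transfection rather than virus production.
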