Addgene plasmid #80934: pSMVP-Cas9N
Purpose: Plasmid that expresses Cas9N in mammalian cells.
Depositing lab: George Church. Depositing organization: Harvard University. Publication: A multifunctional AAV-CRISPR-Cas9 and its host response. Chew WL, Tabebordbar M, Cheng JK, Mali P, Wu EY, Ng AH, Zhu K, Wagers AJ, Church GM. Nat Methods. 2016 Sep 5. doi: 10.1038/nmeth.3993. PubMed 27595405.
Backbone
  Vector backbone: pMAX
  Backbone manufacturer: Lonza
  Backbone size w/o insert (bp): 2900
  Total vector size (bp): 5409
  Vector type: Mammalian Expression, CRISPR, Synthetic Biology
Growth in bacteria
  Bacterial resistance: Kanamycin, 50 μg/mL
  Growth temperature: 37°C
  Growth strain: NEB Stable
  Copy number: Unknown
Gene/Insert
  Gene/Insert name: Cas9N (alt name: Split-Cas9 N-terminal half)
  Species: Synthetic
Terms and licenses: Academic/Nonprofit Terms; Industry Terms: Not Available to Industry
How to cite: pSMVP-Cas9N was a gift from George Church (Addgene plasmid # 80934 ; http://n2t.net/addgene:80934 ; RRID:Addgene_80934)
