>Addgene plasmid #80934 | pSMVP-Cas9N | addgene partial sequence | sequence record 158455 | chim-int-F 5'-TCTTACTGACATCCACTTTGCC-3'
GAAGCCGCTAGCGCTACCGGTCGCCACCATGGCCCCAAAGAAGAAGCGGAAGGTCGGTATCCACGGAGTC
CCAGCAGCCGACAAGAAGTACTCCATTGGGCTCGATATCGGCACAAACAGCGTCGGCTGGGCCGTCATTA
CGGACGAGTACAAGGTGCCGAGCAAAAAATTCAAAGTTCTGGGCAATACCGATCGCCACAGCATAAAGAA
GAACCTCATTGGCGCCCTCCTGTTCGACTCCGGGGAAACGGCCGAAGCCACGCGGCTCAAAAGAACAGCA
CGGCGCAGATATACCCGCAGAAAGAATCGGATCTGCTACCTGCAGGAGATCTTTAGTAATGAGATGGCTA
AGGTGGATGACTCTTTCTTCCATAGGCTGGAGGAGTCCTTTTTGGTGGAGGAGGATAAAAAGCACGAGCG
CCACCCAATCTTTGGCAATATCGTGGACGAGGTGGCGTACCATGAAAAGTACCCAACCATATATCATCTG
AGGAAGAAGCTTGTAGACAGTACTGATAAGGCTGACTTGCGGTTGATCTATCTCGCGCTGGCGCATATGA
TCAAATTTCGGGGACACTTCCTCATCGAGGGGGACCTGAACCCAGACAACAGCGATGTCGACAAACTCTT
TATCCAACTGGTTCAGACTTACAATCAGCTTTTCGAAGAGAACCCGATCAACGCATCCGGAGTTGACGCC
AAAGCAATCCTGAGCGCTAGGCTGTCCAAATCCCGGCGGCTCGAAAACCTCATCGCACAGCTCCCTGGGG
AGAAGAAGAACGGCCTGTTTGGTAATCTTATCGCCCTGTCACTCGGGCTGACCCCCAACTTTAAATCTAA
CTTCGACCTGG
