>Addgene plasmid #80934 | pSMVP-Cas9N | addgene partial sequence | sequence record 158456 | EBV-rev 5'-GTGGTTTGTCCAAACTCATC-3'
GGATTCTCCTAGGCAGAGCCAGGTAATCTCCAGGCTGGAGTTCATCGACTCGTTTCCAGCCCTGAGGTGT
GAGAAATCGGTGGTTGGCAGTGGCCCTAATGGATCTCCCCAGTCTAGTGGTGAGGCGGTACACAGGTTTG
ATGCCGGTACAGAAAGCTCTACTCACTCTAGCCCTCTCCAGGCGGTAAGTCTGAGGATTCAGAGCCCACA
CGGAAAAATTCTGCTGTGACACCAGTTCTCTAATAGGCACTCGTCGTCCATCGGCCAGGGTAATGAGAGT
ATCGCCAGCCAGACAAACTTGTGCTTTCTGGATGTCCTCCTTAAAGGTGAGAGAGTCATCATGGATCAAC
TGCATGAAGTTCCGGTTGGCAAATCCATCGGACTTAAGAAAATCCAGGATTGTCTTTCCACTCTGCTTGT
CTCGGATCCCATTGATCAGTTTTCTTGACAGCCGCCCCCATCCTGTATATCGGCGCCTCTTGAGCTGTTT
CATGACTTTGTCGTCGAAGAGATGAGCGTAAGTTTTCAAGCGTTCTTCAATCATCTCCCTATCTTCAAAC
AACGTAAGGGTGAGGACAATGTCCTCAAGAATGTCCTCGTTCTCCTCATTGTCCAGGAAGTCCTTGTCTT
TAATGATTTTCAGGAGATCGTGATACGTTCCCAGGGATGCGTTGAAGCGATCCTCCACTCCGCTGATTTC
AACAGAGTCGAAACATTCAATCTTT
